>Addgene plasmid #73729 | pMLS279 | depositor full sequence | sequence record 136608 | Full Sequence
CTTTCCTGCGTTATCCCCTGATTCTGTGGATAACCGTATTACCGCCTTTGAGTGAGCTGATACCGCTCGC
CGCAGCCGAACGACCGAGCGCAGCGAGTCAGTGAGCGAGGAAGCGGAAGAGCGCCCAATACGCAAACCGC
CTCTCCCCGCGCGTTGGCCGATTCATTAATGCAGCTGGCACGACAGGTTTCCCGACTGGAAAGCGGGCAG
TGAGCGCAACGCAATTAATACGCGTACCGCTAGCCAGGAAGAGTTTGTAGAAACGCAAAAAGGCCATCCG
TCAGGATGGCCTTCTGCTTAGTTTGATGCCTGGCAGTTTATGGCGGGCGTCCTGCCCGCCACCCTCCGGG
CCGTTGCTTCACAACGTTCAAATCCGCTCCCGGCGGATTTGTCCTACTCAGGAGAGCGTTCACCGACAAA
CAACAGATAAAACGAAAGGCCCAGTCTTCCGACTGAGCCTTTCGTTTTATTTGATGCCTGGCAGTTCCCT
ACTCTCGCGTTAACGCTAGCATGGATGTTTTCCCAGTCACGACGTTGTAAAACGACGGCCAGTGAGCGCG
CGTAATACGACTCACTATAGGGCGAATTGGGTACCGGGCCCCCCCTCGAGGTCGACGGTATCGATAAGCT
TGATATCGAATTCCTGCAGCCCGTACAAAAAAGCAGGCTGCTCTTCGGCGGGAAGTTCCTATTCTCTAGA
AAGTATAGGAACTTCATAAATTTTCAAATTTTAAATACTGAATATTTGTTTTTTTTCCTATTATTTATTT
ATTCTCTTTGTGTTTTTTTTCTTGCTTTCTAAAAAATTAATTCAATCCAAATCTAAACATTTTTTTTTCT
CTTTCCGTCTCCCAATTCGTATTCCGCTCCTCTCATCTGAACACAATGTGCAAGTTTATTTATCTTCTCG
CTTTCATTTCATTAGGACGTGGGGGGAATTGGTGGAAGGGGGAAACACACAAAAGGATGATGGAAATGAA
ATAAGGACACACAATATGCAACAACATTCAATTCAGAAATATGGAGGAAGGTTTAAAAGAAAACATAAAA
ATATATAGAGGAGGAAGGAAAACTAGTAAAAAATAAGCAAAGAAATTAGGCGAACGATGAGAATTGTCCT
CGCTTGGAAGTTCCTATTCTCTAGAAAGTATAGGAACTTCAATGGGAAGAGCACCCAGCTTTCTTGTACG
GGGGATCCACTAGTTCTAGAGCGGCCGCCACCGCGGTGGAGCTCCAGCTTTTGTTCCCTTTAGTGAGGGT
TAATTGCGCGCTTGGCGTAATCATGGTCATAGCTGTTTCCTGGCAGCTCTGGCCCGTGTCTCAAAATCTC
TGATGTTACATTGCACAAGATAAAAATATATCATCATGAACAATAAAACTGTCTGCTTACATAAACAGTA
ATACAAGGGGTGTTATGAGCCATATTCAACGGGAAACGTCGAGGCCGCGATTAAATTCCAACATGGATGC
TGATTTATATGGGTATAAATGGGCTCGCGATAATGTCGGGCAATCAGGTGCGACAATCTATCGCTTGTAT
GGGAAGCCCGATGCGCCAGAGTTGTTTCTGAAACATGGCAAAGGTAGCGTTGCCAATGATGTTACAGATG
AGATGGTCAGACTAAACTGGCTGACGGAATTTATGCCTCTTCCGACCATCAAGCATTTTATCCGTACTCC
TGATGATGCATGGTTACTCACCACTGCGATCCCCGGAAAAACAGCATTCCAGGTATTAGAAGAATATCCT
GATTCAGGTGAAAATATTGTTGATGCGCTGGCAGTGTTCCTGCGCCGGTTGCATTCGATTCCTGTTTGTA
ATTGTCCTTTTAACAGCGATCGCGTATTTCGTCTCGCTCAGGCGCAATCACGAATGAATAACGGTTTGGT
TGATGCGAGTGATTTTGATGACGAGCGTAATGGCTGGCCTGTTGAACAAGTCTGGAAAGAAATGCATAAA
CTTTTGCCATTCTCACCGGATTCAGTCGTCACTCATGGTGATTTCTCACTTGATAACCTTATTTTTGACG
AGGGGAAATTAATAGGTTGTATTGATGTTGGACGAGTCGGAATCGCAGACCGATACCAGGATCTTGCCAT
CCTATGGAACTGCCTCGGTGAGTTTTCTCCTTCATTACAGAAACGGCTTTTTCAAAAATATGGTATTGAT
AATCCTGATATGAATAAATTGCAGTTTCATTTGATGCTCGATGAGTTTTTCTAATCAGAATTGGTTAATT
GGTTGTAACACTGGCAGAGCATTACGCTGACTTGACGGGACGGCGCAAGCTCATGACCAAAATCCCTTAA
CGTGAGTTACGCGTCGTTCCACTGAGCGTCAGACCCCGTAGAAAAGATCAAAGGATCTTCTTGAGATCCT
TTTTTTCTGCGCGTAATCTGCTGCTTGCAAACAAAAAAACCACCGCTACCAGCGGTGGTTTGTTTGCCGG
ATCAAGAGCTACCAACTCTTTTTCCGAAGGTAACTGGCTTCAGCAGAGCGCAGATACCAAATACTGTTCT
TCTAGTGTAGCCGTAGTTAGGCCACCACTTCAAGAACTCTGTAGCACCGCCTACATACCTCGCTCTGCTA
ATCCTGTTACCAGTGGCTGCTGCCAGTGGCGATAAGTCGTGTCTTACCGGGTTGGACTCAAGACGATAGT
TACCGGATAAGGCGCAGCGGTCGGGCTGAACGGGGGGTTCGTGCACACAGCCCAGCTTGGAGCGAACGAC
CTACACCGAACTGAGATACCTACAGCGTGAGCTATGAGAAAGCGCCACGCTTCCCGAAGGGAGAAAGGCG
GACAGGTATCCGGTAAGCGGCAGGGTCGGAACAGGAGAGCGCACGAGGGAGCTTCCAGGGGGAAACGCCT
GGTATCTTTATAGTCCTGTCGGGTTTCGCCACCTCTGACTTGAGCGTCGATTTTTGTGATGCTCGTCAGG
GGGGCGGAGCCTATGGAAAAACGCCAGCAACGCGGCCTTTTTACGGTTCCTGGCCTTTTGCTGGCCTTTT
GCTCACATGTT
Features (pLannotate 1.2.2; 14 found; start..end, strand, type, name):
    121..213     +  CDS            lacI (fragment): lac repressor; lacI; The lac repressor binds to the lac operator to inhibit transcription in E. coli. This inhibition can be relieved by adding lactose or isopropyl-β-D-thiogalactopyranoside (IPTG).
    268..295     -  terminator     rrnB T2 terminator: transcription terminator T2 from the E. coli rrnB gene
    427..470     +  terminator     rrnB T1 terminator: Escherichia coli rrnB; transcription terminator T1 from the E. coli rrnB gene
    517..555     -  CDS            lacZα (fragment): LacZα fragment of β-galactosidase; lacZ fragment
    563..581     +  promoter       T7 promoter: promoter for bacteriophage T7 RNA polymerase
    590..653     -  misc_feature   MCS (fragment): pBluescript multiple cloning site
    653..669     +  protein_bind   attB1 (fragment): mutant version of attB; recombination site for the Gateway® BP reaction BP Clonase™
    682..715     +  protein_bind   FRT (minimal): supports FLP-mediated excision but not integration (Turan and Bode, 2011) FLP recombinase from the Saccharomyces cerevisiae 2μ plasmid
   1127..1160    +  protein_bind   FRT (minimal): supports FLP-mediated excision but not integration (Turan and Bode, 2011) FLP recombinase from the Saccharomyces cerevisiae 2μ plasmid
   1173..1189    -  protein_bind   attB2 (fragment): mutant version of attB; recombination site for the Gateway® BP reaction BP Clonase™
   1189..1234    -  misc_feature   MCS (fragment): pBluescript multiple cloning site
   1247..1265    -  promoter       T3 promoter: promoter for bacteriophage T3 RNA polymerase
   1415..2224    +  CDS            KanR: aminoglycoside phosphotransferase; aph(3')-Ia; confers resistance to kanamycin in bacteria or G418 (Geneticin®) in eukaryotes
   2371..2959    +  rep_origin     ori: high-copy-number ColE1/pMB1/pBR322/pUC origin of replication
