[The description below was written by a language model from this plasmid's Addgene catalogue record and pLannotate feature annotations shown in this document.]
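Description:
pMLS279 is a small (about 3 kb) bacterial donor plasmid from the SapTrap toolkit, a modular assembly system for building CRISPR/Cas9 gene-modification repair templates for Caenorhabditis elegans. It is built on the pDONR221 Gateway entry backbone and is propagated in E. coli as a high-copy plasmid through a ColE1/pUC-type origin, with selection by kanamycin through the aminoglycoside phosphotransferase (KanR) gene. Backbone remnants annotated upstream of the insert include rrnB T1 and T2 transcription terminators, which insulate the cloning region from read-through, plus short lacI and lacZα fragments that are not functional units.

The payload is the roughly 500 bp "C-terminal FLP-on" connector module. In the feature table it appears as two minimal FRT sites in the same orientation, about 410 bp apart, bracketed by fragments of attB1 and attB2 (consistent with Gateway BP cloning into the donor vector), partial pBluescript-type polylinker sequence, and outward-lying T7 and T3 promoters. Directly repeated FRT sites allow FLP recombinase to excise the intervening DNA; the minimal form supports excision but not integration. The name "FLP-on" suggests that removing this intervening segment switches on expression of the C-terminally placed tag or tagged gene, but the sequence between the FRT sites is unannotated and the record does not state what it contains.

As a connector donor, the plasmid has no expression function of its own. It supplies a linking piece that is combined with other SapTrap parts when assembling a targeting vector. The record does not annotate the restriction sites used for that assembly.
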