Addgene plasmid #73729: pMLS279
Purpose: SapTrap FLP-on C-terminal connector donor plasmid
Depositing lab: Erik Jorgensen. Depositing organization: University of Utah. Publication: SapTrap, a Toolkit for High-Throughput CRISPR/Cas9 Gene Modification in Caenorhabditis elegans. Schwartz ML, Jorgensen EM. Genetics. 2016 Feb 2. pii: genetics.115.184275. 10.1534/genetics.115.184275 PubMed 26837755.
Backbone
  Vector backbone: pDONR221
  Backbone manufacturer: Thermo Fisher
  Vector type: CRISPR
Growth in bacteria
  Bacterial resistance: Kanamycin, 50 μg/mL
  Growth temperature: 37°C
  Growth strain: Top10
  Copy number: High Copy
Gene/Insert
  Gene/Insert name: C-terminal FLP-on
  Insert size (bp): 503
  Cloning method: Unknown
  Sequencing primers: 5′ M13 (-21) Forward; 3′ M13 Reverse
Terms and licenses: Academic/Nonprofit Terms; Industry Terms: Not Available to Industry
How to cite: pMLS279 was a gift from Erik Jorgensen (Addgene plasmid # 73729 ; http://n2t.net/addgene:73729 ; RRID:Addgene_73729)
