>Addgene plasmid #73729 | pMLS279 | depositor partial sequence | sequence record 136609 | C-terminal FLP-on Insert
GCTCTTCGGCGGGAAGTTCCTATTCTCTAGAAAGTATAGGAACTTCATAAATTTTCAAATTTTAAATACT
GAATATTTGTTTTTTTTCCTATTATTTATTTATTCTCTTTGTGTTTTTTTTCTTGCTTTCTAAAAAATTA
ATTCAATCCAAATCTAAACATTTTTTTTTCTCTTTCCGTCTCCCAATTCGTATTCCGCTCCTCTCATCTG
AACACAATGTGCAAGTTTATTTATCTTCTCGCTTTCATTTCATTAGGACGTGGGGGGAATTGGTGGAAGG
GGGAAACACACAAAAGGATGATGGAAATGAAATAAGGACACACAATATGCAACAACATTCAATTCAGAAA
TATGGAGGAAGGTTTAAAAGAAAACATAAAAATATATAGAGGAGGAAGGAAAACTAGTAAAAAATAAGCA
AAGAAATTAGGCGAACGATGAGAATTGTCCTCGCTTGGAAGTTCCTATTCTCTAGAAAGTATAGGAACTT
CAATGGGAAGAGC
