>Addgene plasmid #73729 | pMLS279 | addgene partial sequence | sequence record 139567 | M13-F20 5'-TGTAAAACGACGGCCAGT-3'
GGGCGAATTGGGTACCGGGCCCCCCCTCGAGGTCGACGGTATCGATAAGCTTGATATCGAATTCCTGCAG
CCCGTACAAAAAAGCAGGCTGCTCTTCGGCGGGAAGTTCCTATTCTCTAGAAAGTATAGGAACTTCATAA
ATTTTCAAATTTTAAATACTGAATATTTGTTTTTTTTCCTATTATTTATTTATTCTCTTTGTGTTTTTTT
TCTTGCTTTCTAAAAAATTAATTCAATCCAAATCTAAACATTTTTTTTTCTCTTTCCGTCTCCCAATTCG
TATTCCGCTCCTCTCATCTGAACACAATGTGCAAGTTTATTTATCTTCTCGCTTTCATTTCATTAGGACG
TGGGGGGAATTGGTGGAAGGGGGAAACACACAAAAGGATGATGGAAATGAAATAAGGACACACAATATGC
AACAACATTCAATTCAGAAATATGGAGGAAGGTTTAAAAGAAAACATAAAAATATATAGAGGAGGAAGGA
AAACTAGTAAAAAATAAGCAAAGAAATTAGGCGAACGATGAGAATTGTCCTCGCTTGGAAGTTCCTATTC
TCTAGAAAGTATAGGAACTTCAATGGGAAGAGCACCCAGCTTTCTTGTACGGGGGATCCACTAGTTCTAG
AGCGGCCGCCACCGCGGTGGAGCTCCAGCTTTTGTTCCCTTTAGTGAGGGTTAATTGCGCGCTTGGCGTA
ATCATGGTCATAGCTGTTTCCTGGCAGCTCTGGCCCGTGTCTCAAAATCTCTGATGTTACATTGCACAAG
ATAAAAATATATCATCATGAACAATAAAACTGTCTGCTTACATAAACAGTAATACAAGGGGTGTTATGAG
CCATATTCAACGGGAAACGTCGAGGCCGCGATTAAATTCCAACATGGATGCTGATTTATATGGGTATAAA
TGGGCTCGCGATAATGTCGGGCAATCAGGTGCGACAATCTATCGCTTGTATGGGAAGCCCGATGCGCCAG
AGTTGTTTCTGAAACATGGCAAAGGTAGCGTTGCCAATGATGTTAC
