>Addgene plasmid #73729 | pMLS279 | addgene partial sequence | sequence record 139568 | M13-Rev 5'-CAGGAAACAGCTATGACC-3'
TTAACCCTCACTAAAGGGAACAAAAGCTGGAGCTCCACCGCGGTGGCGGCCGCTCTAGAACTAGTGGATC
CCCCGTACAAGAAAGCTGGGTGCTCTTCCCATTGAAGTTCCTATACTTTCTAGAGAATAGGAACTTCCAA
GCGAGGACAATTCTCATCGTTCGCCTAATTTCTTTGCTTATTTTTTACTAGTTTTCCTTCCTCCTCTATA
TATTTTTATGTTTTCTTTTAAACCTTCCTCCATATTTCTGAATTGAATGTTGTTGCATATTGTGTGTCCT
TATTTCATTTCCATCATCCTTTTGTGTGTTTCCCCCTTCCACCAATTCCCCCCACGTCCTAATGAAATGA
AAGCGAGAAGATAAATAAACTTGCACATTGTGTTCAGATGAGAGGAGCGGAATACGAATTGGGAGACGGA
AAGAGAAAAAAAAATGTTTAGATTTGGATTGAATTAATTTTTTAGAAAGCAAGAAAAAAAACACAAAGAG
AATAAATAAATAATAGGAAAAAAAACAAATATTCAGTATTTAAAATTTGAAAATTTATGAAGTTCCTATA
CTTTCTAGAGAATAGGAACTTCCCGCCGAAGAGCAGCCTGCTTTTTTGTACGGGCTGCAGGAATTCGATA
TCAAGCTTATCGATACCGTCGACCTCGAGGGGGGGCCCGGTACCCAATTCGCCCTATAGTGAGTCGTATT
ACGCGCGCTCACTGGCCGTCGTTTTACAACGTCGTGACTGGGAAAACATCCATGCTAGCGTTAACGCGAG
AGTAGGGAACTGCCAGGCATCAAATAAAACGAAAGGCTCAGTCGGAAGACTGGGCCTTTCGTTTTATCTG
TTGTTTGTCGGTGAACGCTCTCCTGAGTAGGACAAATCCGCCGGGAGCGGATTTGAACGTTGTGAAGCAA
CGGCCCGGA
